Addgene plasmid #72021: Sema3f(L,+)-AP-His
Purpose: Expresses the Sema3F protein (truncated at cleavage site P3; ie, long and contains no deletion in exon 3), C-terminally fused to alkaline phosphatase + 6X histidine tag.
Depositing lab: Woj Wojtowicz. Depositing organization: University of California, Berkeley. Publication: An extracellular biochemical screen reveals that FLRTs and Unc5s mediate neuronal subtype recognition in the retina. Visser JJ, Cheng Y, Perry SC, Chastain AB, Parsa B, Masri SS, Ray TA, Kay JN, Wojtowicz WM. Elife. 2015 Dec 3;4. pii: e08149. doi: 10.7554/eLife.08149. PubMed 26633812.
Backbone
  Vector backbone: pCMVi-SV40ori
  Vector type: Mammalian Expression
Growth in bacteria
  Bacterial resistance: Ampicillin, 100 μg/mL
  Growth temperature: 37°C
  Growth strain: DH5alpha
  Copy number: High Copy
Gene/Insert
  Gene/Insert name: Sema3f (alt names: Semaphorin 3F; Sema4; Semak; NCBI gene ID 20350)
  Species: M. musculus (mouse)
  Insert size (bp): 2325
  Entrez Gene: Sema3f (a.k.a. Sem, Sema4, Semak)
  Promoter: CMV
  Tag / fusion protein: AP-His (C terminal on backbone)
  Cloning method: Restriction Enzyme; 5′ cloning site XhoI (not destroyed); 3′ cloning site AscI (not destroyed)
  Sequencing primers: 5′ GTCAGAGGTAACTCCCGTTGC; 3′ GAGGTTCTTGGCGGCTGTC
Terms and licenses: Academic/Nonprofit Terms; Industry Terms: Not Available to Industry
How to cite: Sema3f(L,+)-AP-His was a gift from Woj Wojtowicz (Addgene plasmid # 72021 ; http://n2t.net/addgene:72021 ; RRID:Addgene_72021)
