[The description below was written by a language model from this plasmid's Addgene catalogue record and pLannotate feature annotations shown in this document.]
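Description:
Sema3f(L,+)-AP-His is a mammalian expression plasmid built on the pCMVi-SV40ori backbone that produces a secreted mouse Semaphorin 3F fusion protein. It is propagated in E. coli as a high-copy plasmid through a ColE1/pUC-type origin and selected with ampicillin via the β-lactamase gene. The backbone also carries an f1 phage origin and remnant fragments of rop, bom and lacZα that are leftovers of earlier vector construction. An SV40 enhancer/early promoter region is present outside the expression cassette. As the backbone name suggests, it supplies the SV40 origin, which permits episomal amplification in cells expressing large T antigen.

The expression cassette is driven by the human cytomegalovirus immediate-early enhancer and promoter followed by CMV intron A, an arrangement that generally boosts transcript processing and expression. Downstream sits the 2,325 bp Sema3f coding region, cloned between XhoI and AscI sites. According to the record, this is the "long" form truncated at proteolytic cleavage site P3, and it retains exon 3 without deletion. It is fused in frame at its C terminus to human placental secreted alkaline phosphatase and a 6X histidine tag supplied by the backbone. The His tag is not separately annotated in the feature table. An SV40 polyadenylation signal terminates the transcript.

The AP moiety gives an enzymatic readout for detecting and quantifying the fusion protein, while the His tag allows affinity capture or purification. The associated publication describes an extracellular biochemical screen for interactions among neuronal recognition proteins in the retina, so the construct most likely served as a source of soluble AP-tagged protein for such binding assays.
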