Features (pLannotate 1.2.2; 14 found; start..end, strand, type, name):
     25..408     +  enhancer       CMV enhancer: human cytomegalovirus immediate early enhancer
    410..609     +  promoter       CMV promoter: human cytomegalovirus (CMV) immediate early promoter
    748..1573    +  intron         CMV intron A: human cytomegalovirus intron A (Chapman et al., 1991)
   1610..3934    +  CDS            Sema3f: SEM3F_MOUSE - Experimental evidence at transcript level: Swiss-Prot protein existence level 2. From Mus musculus (Mouse).
   3956..5407    +  CDS            SEAP: secreted alkaline phosphatase from human placenta The natural enzyme has a C-terminal transmembrane sequence that is replaced by a GPI anchor.
   5466..5587    +  polyA_signal   SV40 poly(A) signal: SV40 polyadenylation signal
   5796..6384    -  rep_origin     ori: high-copy-number ColE1/pMB1/pBR322/pUC origin of replication
   6555..7415    -  CDS            AmpR: β-lactamase; bla; confers resistance to ampicillin, carbenicillin, and related antibiotics
   7416..7520    -  promoter       AmpR promoter: bla
   7615..7650    +  CDS            rop (fragment): Rop protein, which maintains plasmids at low copy number; rop
   7673..8003    +  promoter       SV40 promoter: SV40 enhancer and early promoter
   8126..8225    +  misc_feature   bom (fragment): basis of mobility region from pBR322
   8253..8681    -  rep_origin     f1 ori (sequence partly withheld): f1 bacteriophage origin of replication; arrow indicates direction of (+) strand synthesis
   8685..8842    -  CDS            lacZα (fragment): LacZα fragment of β-galactosidase; lacZ fragment
>Addgene plasmid #72021 | Sema3f(L,+)-AP-His | depositor full sequence | sequence record 131207 | Full Sequence
GTCGAGGTCTCGACGGTATCGATTGACATTGATTATTGACTAGCTAGTTATTAATAGTAATCAATTACGG
GGTCATTAGTTCATAGCCCATATATGGAGTTCCGCGTTACATAACTTACGGTAAATGGCCCGCCTGGCTG
ACCGCCCAACGACCCCCGCCCATTGACGTCAATAATGACGTATGTTCCCATAGTAACGCCAATAGGGACT
TTCCATTGACGTCAATGGGTGGAGTATTTACGGTAAACTGCCCACTTGGCAGTACATCAAGTGTATCATA
TGCCAAGTCCGCCCCCTATTGACGTCAATGACGGTAAATGGCCCGCCTGGCATTATGCCCAGTACATGAC
CTTACGGGACTTTCCTACTTGGCAGTACATCTACGTATTAGTCATCGCTATTACCATGGTGATGCGGTTT
TGGCAGTACACCAATGGGCGTGGATAGCGGTTTGACTCACGGGGATTTCCAAGTCTCCACCCCATTGACG
TCAATGGGAGTTTGTTTTGGCACCAAAATCAACGGGACTTTCCAAAATGTCGTAATAACCCCGCCCCGTT
GACGCAAATGGGCGGTAGGCGTGTACGGTGGGAGGTCTATATAAGCAGAGCTCGTTTAGTGAACCGTCAG
ATCGCCTGGAGACGCCATCCACGCTGTTTTGACCTCCATAGAAGACACCGGGACCGATCCAGCCTCCGCG
GCCGGGAACGGTGCATTGGAACGCGGATTCCCCGTGCCAAGAGTGACGTAAGTACCGCCTATAGACTCTA
TAGGCACACCCCTTTGGCTCTTATGCATGCTATACTGTTTTTGGCTTGGGGCCTATACACCCCCGCTTCC
ATATGCTATAGGTGATGGTATAGCTTAGCCTATAGGTGTGGGTTATTGACCATTATTGACCACTCCCCTA
TTGGTGACGATACTTTCCATTACTAATCCATAACATGGCTCTTTGCCACAACTATCTCTATTGGCTATAT
GCCAATACTCTGTCCTTCAGAGACTGACACGGACTCTGTATTTTTACAGGATGGGGTCCCATTTATTATT
TACAAATTCACATATACAACAACGCCGTCCCCCGTGCCCGCAGTTTTTATTAAACATAGCGTGGGATCTC
CACGCGAATCTCGGGTACGTGTTCCGGACATGGGCTCTTCTCCGGTAGCGGCGGAGCTTCCACATCCGAG
CCCTGGTCCCATGCCTCCAGCGGCTCATGGTCGCTCGGCAGCTCCTTGCTCCTAACAGTGGAGGCCAGAC
TTAGGCACAGCACAATGCCCACCACCACCAGTGTGCCGCACAAGGCCGTGGCGGTAGGGTATGTGTCTGA
AAATGAGCTCGGAGATTGGGCTCGCACCGCTGACGCAGATGGAAGACTTAAGGCAGCGGCAGAAGAAGAT
GCAGGCAGCTGAGTTGTTGTATTCTGATAAGAGTCAGAGGTAACTCCCGTTGCGGTGCTGTTAACGGTGG
AGGGCAGTGTAGTCTGAGCAGTACTCGTTGCTGCCGCGCGCGCCACCAGACATAATAGCTGACAGACTAA
CAGACTGTTCCTTTCCATGGGTCTTTTCTGCAGAAGCTTGAATTCTCGAGGATCCGCGGCCGCGCCACCA
TGCTTGTCACTGCCTTCATCCTCTGGGCTTCCCTGCTGACCGGGGCCTGGCCTGCTACCCCTATCCAGGA
CCAGCTTCCAGCCACACCTAGAGTCCGACTGTCATTCAAAGAACTTAAGGCCACCGGTACCGCCCACTTC
TTCAACTTTCTGCTCAACACTACAGACTACAGAATCCTGCTCAAGGATGAGGACCATGACCGCATGTATG
TGGGCAGCAAGGACTACGTGCTGTCCCTGGACCTGCATGACATCAACCGAGAGCCCCTTATTATCCATTG
GGCAGCCTCCCCGCAGCGCATTGAGGAGTGCATACTGTCAGGCAAGGATGGCAATGGAGAGTGTGGTAAC
TTCGTCCGGCTCATCCAGCCTTGGAACCGAACACACCTGTATGTGTGTGGGACCGGTGCCTACAACCCCA
TGTGCACCTATGTGAACCGTGGCCGTCGCGCACAGGCCCTACCGTGGACCCAGATGCAGGTGGTCAGAGG
CCGAGGCAGCAGGGCCACCGATGGTGCCGACCGCCCGACGCCCACAGCCCCACGCCAGGATTACATCTTC
TACCTGGAGCCTGAGAAACTGGAGTCAGGAAAAGGCAAATGTCCCTATGACCCCAAGCTGGACACAGCCT
CAGCCCTCATCAATGAGGAACTCTATGCAGGAGTGTACATCGATTTTATGGGTACCGATGCAGCCATTTT
CCGCACGCTGGGGAAGCAGACAGCCATGCGCACAGATCAGTACAACTCCCGGTGGCTCAATGATCCTTCC
TTCATACATGCTGAGCTCATCCCTGACAGCGCAGAGCGCAATGACGATAAACTCTACTTCTTCTTCCGAG
AGCGCTCGGCAGAGGCGCCACAGAACCCTGCTGTGTATGCCCGCATCGGGCGCATCTGCCTCAACGATGA
CGGTGGCCATTGCTGCCTGGTCAACAAGTGGAGCACATTCCTGAAGGCTCGGCTCGTCTGCTCCGTGCCA
GGCGAGGATGGTATTGAGACCCACTTCGACGAACTCCAGGATGTGTTTGTCCAGCAGACCCAGGACGTCA
GGAACCCAGTCATTTATGCTGTCTTTACCTCTTCAGGCTCTGTGTTCCGAGGGTCTGCAGTGTGTGTCTA
CTCCATGGCTGATATCCGCATGGTCTTCAATGGGCCTTTTGCTCACAAGGAGGGCCCCAACTATCAATGG
ATGCCCTTCTCAGGAAAGATGCCCTATCCTCGGCCTGGCACATGCCCTGGTGGAACCTTCACGCCCTCGA
TGAAGTCCACTAAGGACTACCCTGATGAAGTGATCAACTTCATGCGCACTCATCCGCTCATGTACCAGGC
CGTCTACCCGCTCCAGCGGCGACCCCTGGTGGTCCGTACAGGCGCTCCCTACCGCCTCACCACTGTCGCT
GTGGACCAGGTGGATGCAGCTGATGGACGCTATGAGGTGCTTTTCCTGGGCACAGACCGCGGGACAGTGC
AGAAGGTCATCGTGCTGCCCAAGGACGACCAGGAGGTGGAAGAGCTGATGCTAGAGGAAGTGGAGGTCTT
CAAGGAACCAGCACCTGTTAAGACCATGACCATCTCTTCCAAGAGGCAACAACTGTATGTGGCCTCAGCC
GTGGGTGTCACACACCTGAGCCTGCACCGCTGCCAGGCCTATGGAGCTGCCTGTGCCGACTGCTGCCTCG
CCCGCGATCCCTACTGTGCCTGGGATGGCCAGGCCTGCTCTCGCTACACAGCATCCTCCAAGAGGCGGAG
TCGCCGGCAAGATGTCCGTCACGGGAACCCTATCAGACAGTGCCGTGGTTTCAATTCCAATGCAAACAAG
AATGCCGTAGAGTCTGTGCAGTACGGAGTGGCCGGCAGCGCAGCTTTCCTTGAGTGTCAGCCCCGCTCGC
CTCAAGCCACTGTCAAGTGGCTGTTCCAGCGAGATCCCAGTGATCGGCGCCGTGAGATTCGCGCAGAGGA
CCGCTTCCTGCGTACAGAGCAGGGGCTGTTGCTTCGCGCCCTGCAGCTTGGTGACCGCGGCCTCTACTCC
TGCACGGCCACTGAGAACAACTTCAAGCACATCGTCACGCGGGTGCAGCTGCATGTACTGGGCCGGGACG
CCGTCCATGCTGCCCTCTTCCCCCCACTGGCTGTGAGCGTCCCTCCACCTCCTGGCACAGGCCCTCCAAC
GCCTCCTTACCAGGAGCTGGCCCAGCTCCTAGCCCAGCCGGAAGTGGGCCTCATCCATCAGTACTGCCAG
GGTTACTGGCGCCACGTGCCCCCCAGCCCCAGGGAGGCGCCAGGAGCACTTAGGCCTCCTGAACTCCAGG
ACCAGAAAAAGCCGGGCGCGCCTGGATCTTCCGGAATCATCCCAGTTGAGGAGGAGAACCCGGACTTCTG
GAACCGCGAGGCAGCCGAGGCCCTGGGTGCCGCCAAGAAGCTGCAGCCTGCACAGACAGCCGCCAAGAAC
CTCATCATCTTCCTGGGCGATGGGATGGGGGTGTCTACGGTGACAGCTGCCAGGATCCTAAAAGGGCAGA
AGAAGGACAAACTGGGGCCTGAGATACCCCTGGCCATGGACCGCTTCCCATATGTGGCTCTGTCCAAGAC
ATACAATGTAGACAAACATGTGCCAGACAGTGGAGCCACAGCCACGGCCTACCTGTGCGGGGTCAAGGGC
AACTTCCAGACCATTGGCTTGAGTGCAGCCGCCCGCTTTAACCAGTGCAACACGACACGCGGCAACGAGG
TCATCTCCGTGATGAATCGGGCCAAGAAAGCAGGGAAGTCAGTGGGAGTGGTAACCACCACACGAGTGCA
GCACGCCTCGCCAGCCGGCACCTACGCCCACACGGTGAACCGCAACTGGTACTCGGACGCCGACGTGCCT
GCCTCGGCCCGCCAGGAGGGGTGCCAGGACATCGCTACGCAGCTCATCTCCAACATGGACATTGACGTGA
TCCTAGGTGGGGGCCGAAAGTACATGTTTCGCATGGGAACCCCAGACCCTGAGTACCCAGATGACTACAG
CCAAGGTGGGACCAGGCTGGACGGGAAGAATCTGGTGCAGGAATGGCTGGCGAAGCGCCAGGGTGCCCGG
TACGTGTGGAACCGCACTGAGCTCATGCAGGCTTCCCTGGACCCGTCTGTGGCCCATCTCATGGGTCTCT
TTGAGCCTGGAGACATGAAATACGAGATCCACCGAGACTCCACACTGGACCCCTCCCTGATGGAGATGAC
AGAGGCTGCCCTGCGCCTGCTGAGCAGGAACCCCCGCGGCTTCTTCCTCTTCGTGGAGGGTGGTCGCATC
GACCATGGTCATCATGAAAGCAGGGCTTACCGGGCACTGACTGAGACGATCATGTTCGACGACGCCATTG
AGAGGGCGGGCCAGCTCACCAGCGAGGAGGACACGCTGAGCCTCGTCACTGCCGACCACTCCCACGTCTT
CTCCTTCGGAGGCTACCCCCTGCGAGGGAGCTCCATCTTCGGGCTGGCCCCTGGCAAGGCCCGGGACAGG
AAGGCCTACACGGTCCTCCTATACGGAAACGGTCCAGGCTATGTGCTCAAGGACGGCGCCCGGCCGGATG
TTACCGAGAGCGAGAGCGGGAGCCCCGAGTATCGGCAGCAGTCAGCAGTGCCCCTGGACGAAGAGACCCA
CGCAGGCGAGGACGTGGCGGTGTTCGCGCGCGGCCCGCAGGCGCACCTGGTTCACGGCGTGCAGGAGCAG
ACCTTCATAGCGCACGTCATGGCCTTCGCCGCCTGCCTGGAGCCCTACACCGCCTGCGACCTGGCGCCCC
CCGCCGGCACCACCGACGCCGCGCACCCGGGTCATCATCACCATCACCATTAATCTAGAGATCTTATTAA
AGCAGAACTTGTTTATTGCAGCTTATAATGGTTACAAATAAAGCAATAGCATCACAAATTTCACAAATAA
AGCATTTTTTTCACTGCATTCTAGTTGTGGTTTGTCCAAACTCATCAATGTATCTTATCATGTCTGGTCG
ACTCTAGCTAGACTCTTCCGCTTCCTCGCTCACTGACTCGCTGCGCTCGGTCGTTCGGCTGCGGCGAGCG
GTATCAGCTCACTCAAAGGCGGTAATACGGTTATCCACAGAATCAGGGGATAACGCAGGAAAGAACATGT
GAGCAAAAGGCCAGCAAAAGGCCAGGAACCGTAAAAAGGCCGCGTTGCTGGCGTTTTTCCATAGGCTCCG
CCCCCCTGACGAGCATCACAAAAATCGACGCTCAAGTCAGAGGTGGCGAAACCCGACAGGACTATAAAGA
TACCAGGCGTTTCCCCCTGGAAGCTCCCTCGTGCGCTCTCCTGTTCCGACCCTGCCGCTTACCGGATACC
TGTCCGCCTTTCTCCCTTCGGGAAGCGTGGCGCTTTCTCATAGCTCACGCTGTAGGTATCTCAGTTCGGT
GTAGGTCGTTCGCTCCAAGCTGGGCTGTGTGCACGAACCCCCCGTTCAGCCCGACCGCTGCGCCTTATCC
GGTAACTATCGTCTTGAGTCCAACCCGGTAAGACACGACTTATCGCCACTGGCAGCAGCCACTGGTAACA
GGATTAGCAGAGCGAGGTATGTAGGCGGTGCTACAGAGTTCTTGAAGTGGTGGCCTAACTACGGCTACAC
TAGAAGAACAGTATTTGGTATCTGCGCTCTGCTGAAGCCAGTTACCTTCGGAAAAAGAGTTGGTAGCTCT
TGATCCGGCAAACAAACCACCGCTGGTAGCGGTGGTTTTTTTGTTTGCAAGCAGCAGATTACGCGCAGAA
AAAAAGGATCTCAAGAAGATCCTTTGATCTTTTCTACGGGGTCTGACGCTCAGTGGAACGAAAACTCACG
TTAAGGGATTTTGGTCATGAGATTATCAAAAAGGATCTTCACCTAGATCCTTTTAAATTAAAAATGAAGT
TTTAAATCAATCTAAAGTATATATGAGTAAACTTGGTCTGACAGTTACCAATGCTTAATCAGTGAGGCAC
CTATCTCAGCGATCTGTCTATTTCGTTCATCCATAGTTGCCTGACTCCCCGTCGTGTAGATAACTACGAT
ACGGGAGGGCTTACCATCTGGCCCCAGTGCTGCAATGATACCGCGAGACCCACGCTCACCGGCTCCAGAT
TTATCAGCAATAAACCAGCCAGCCGGAAGGGCCGAGCGCAGAAGTGGTCCTGCAACTTTATCCGCCTCCA
TCCAGTCTATTAATTGTTGCCGGGAAGCTAGAGTAAGTAGTTCGCCAGTTAATAGTTTGCGCAACGTTGT
TGCCATTGCTACAGGCATCGTGGTGTCACGCTCGTCGTTTGGTATGGCTTCATTCAGCTCCGGTTCCCAA
CGATCAAGGCGAGTTACATGATCCCCCATGTTGTGCAAAAAAGCGGTTAGCTCCTTCGGTCCTCCGATCG
TTGTCAGAAGTAAGTTGGCCGCAGTGTTATCACTCATGGTTATGGCAGCACTGCATAATTCTCTTACTGT
CATGCCATCCGTAAGATGCTTTTCTGTGACTGGTGAGTACTCAACCAAGTCATTCTGAGAATAGTGTATG
CGGCGACCGAGTTGCTCTTGCCCGGCGTCAATACGGGATAATACCGCGCCACATAGCAGAACTTTAAAAG
TGCTCATCATTGGAAAACGTTCTTCGGGGCGAAAACTCTCAAGGATCTTACCGCTGTTGAGATCCAGTTC
GATGTAACCCACTCGTGCACCCAACTGATCTTCAGCATCTTTTACTTTCACCAGCGTTTCTGGGTGAGCA
AAAACAGGAAGGCAAAATGCCGCAAAAAAGGGAATAAGGGCGACACGGAAATGTTGAATACTCATACTCT
TCCTTTTTCAATATTATTGAAGCATTTATCAGGGTTATTGTCTCATGAGCGGATACATATTTGAATGTAT
TTAGAAAAATAAACAAATAGGGGTTCCGCGCACATTTCCCCGAAAAGTGCCACCTGACGTCTAAGAAACC
ATTATTATCATGACATTAACCTATAAAAATAGGCGTATCACGAGGCCCTTTCGTCTCGCGCGTTTCGGTG
ATGACGGTGAAAACCTCTGACACATGCAGCTCCCGGAGGAATGTGTGTCAGTTAGGGTGTGGAAAGTCCC
CAGGCTCCCCAGGCAGGCAGAAGTATGCAAAGCATGCATCTCAATTAGTCAGCAACCAGGTGTGGAAAGT
CCCCAGGCTCCCCAGCAGGCAGAAGTATGCAAAGCATGCATCTCAATTAGTCAGCAACCATAGTCCCGCC
CCTAACTCCGCCCATCCCGCCCCTAACTCCGCCCAGTTCCGCCCATTCTCCGCCCCATGGCTGACTAATT
TTTTTTATTTATGCAGAGGCCGAGGCCGCCTCTGCCTCTGAGCTATTCCAGAAGTAGTGAGGAGGCTTTT
TTGGAGGCCTAGGCTTTTGCAAAAAGCTCCCGGGAGCTTGTATATCCATTTTCGTCCCGGAGACGGTCAC
AGCTTGTCTGTAAGCGGATGCCGGGAGCAGACAAGCCCGTCAGGGCGCGTCAGCGGGTGTTGGCGGGTGT
CGGGGCTGGCTTAACTATGCGGCATCAGAGCAGATTGTACTGAGAGTGCACCATATGCGGTGTGAAATAC
CGCACAGATGCGTAAGGAGAAAATACCGCATCAGGAAATTGTAAGCGTTAATATTTTGTTAAAATTCGCG
TTAAATTTTTGTTAAATCAGCTCATTTTTTAACCAATAGGCCGAAATCGGCAAAATCCCTTATAAATCAA
AAGAATAGACCGAGATAGGGT
[37 nt withheld, positions 8352-8388]
AAAGAACGTGGACTCCAACGTCAAAGG
[49 nt withheld, positions 8416-8464]
T
[91 nt withheld, positions 8466-8556]
G
[124 nt withheld, positions 8558-8681]
CCATTCGCCATTCAGGCTGCGCAACTGTTGGGAAGGGCGATCGGTGCGGGCCTCTTCGCTATTACGCCAG
CTGGCGAAAGGGGGATGTGCTGCAAGGCGATTAAGTTGGGTAACGCCAGGGTTTTCCCAGTCACGACGTT
GTAAAACGACGGCCAGTGAATT
