>Addgene plasmid #72021 | Sema3f(L,+)-AP-His | addgene partial sequence | sequence record 137030 | pMRB101-F 5'-aagatgcaggcagctgagtt-3'
GTGCTGTTAACGGTGGAGGGCAGTGTAGTCTGAGCAGTACTCGTTGCTGCCGCGCGCGCCACCAGACATA
ATAGCTGACAGACTAACAGACTGTTCCTTTCCATGGGTCTTTTCTGCAGAAGCTTGAATTCTCGAGGATC
CGCGGCCGCGCCACCATGCTTGTCACTGCCTTCATCCTCTGGGCTTCCCTGCTGACCGGGGCCTGGCCTG
CTACCCCTATCCAGGACCAGCTTCCAGCCACACCTAGAGTCCGACTGTCATTCAAAGAACTTAAGGCCAC
CGGTACCGCCCACTTCTTCAACTTTCTGCTCAACACTACAGACTACAGAATCCTGCTCAAGGATGAGGAC
CATGACCGCATGTATGTGGGCAGCAAGGACTACGTGCTGTCCCTGGACCTGCATGACATCAACCGAGAGC
CCCTTATTATCCATTGGGCAGCCTCCCCGCAGCGCATTGAGGAGTGCATACTGTCAGGCAAGGATGGCAA
TGGAGAGTGTGGTAACTTCGTCCGGCTCATCCAGCCTTGGAACCGAACACACCTGTATGTGTGTGGGACC
GGTGCCTACAACCCCATGTGCACCTATGTGAACCGTGGCCGTCGCGCACAGGCCCTACCGTGGACCCAGA
TGCAGGTGGTCAGAGGCCGAGGCAGCAGGGCCACCGATGGTGCCGACCGCCCGACGCCCACAGCCCCACG
CCAGGATTACATCTTCTACCTGGAGCCTGAGAAA
