>Addgene plasmid #72021 | Sema3f(L,+)-AP-His | addgene partial sequence | sequence record 137031 | SV40pA-R 5'-GAAATTTGTGATGCTATTGC-3'
TTCTGCTTTAATAAGATCTCTAGATTAATGGTGATGGTGATGATGACCCGGGTGCGCGGCGTCGGTGGTG
CCGGCGGGGGGCGCCAGGTCGCAGGCGGTGTAGGGCTCCAGGCAGGCGGCGAAGGCCATGACGTGCGCTA
TGAAGGTCTGCTCCTGCACGCCGTGAACCAGGTGCGCCTGCGGGCCGCGCGCGAACACCGCCACGTCCTC
GCCTGCGTGGGTCTCTTCGTCCAGGGGCACTGCTGACTGCTGCCGATACTCGGGGCTCCCGCTCTCGCTC
TCGGTAACATCCGGCCGGGCGCCGTCCTTGAGCACATAGCCTGGACCGTTTCCGTATAGGAGGACCGTGT
AGGCCTTCCTGTCCCGGGCCTTGCCAGGGGCCAGCCCGAAGATGGAGCTCCCTCGCAGGGGGTAGCCTCC
GAAGGAGAAGACGTGGGAGTGGTCGGCAGTGACGAGGCTCAGCGTGTCCTCCTCGCTGGTGAGCTGGCCC
GCCCTCTCAATGGCGTCGTCGAACATGATCGTCTCAGTCAGTGCCCGGTAAGCCCTGCTTTCATGATGAC
CATGGTCGATGCGACCACCCTCCACGAAGAGGAAGAAGCCGCGGGGGTTCCTGCTCAGCAGGCGCAGGGC
AGCCTCTGTCATCTCCATCAGGGAGGGGTCCAGTGTGGAGTCTCGGTGGATCTCGTATTTCATGTCTCCA
GGCTCAAAGAGACCCATGAGATGGGTCACAGACGGGTCCAGGGAAGCCTGCATGAGCTCAGTGCGGTTCC
ACACATACCGGGCAC
